Addgene plasmid #12983: pRK5-myc-Rac1-Q61L
Depositing lab: Gary Bokoch. Depositing organization: Scripps California (The Scripps Research Institute).
Backbone
  Vector backbone: pRK5-Myc
  Backbone size w/o insert (bp): 4750
  Vector type: Mammalian Expression
Growth in bacteria
  Bacterial resistance: Ampicillin, 100 μg/mL
  Growth temperature: 37°C
  Growth strain: DH5alpha
  Copy number: High Copy
Gene/Insert
  Gene/Insert name: Rac1 constitutively active (alt name: Rac1)
  Species: H. sapiens (human)
  Insert size (bp): 579
  Mutation: Q61L Constitutively active
  GenBank ID: AF498964
  Entrez Gene: RAC1 (a.k.a. MIG5, MRD48, Rac-1, TC-25, p21-Rac1)
  Tag / fusion protein: Myc (N terminal on backbone)
  Cloning method: Restriction Enzyme; 5′ cloning site BamHI (not destroyed); 3′ cloning site EcoRI (not destroyed)
  Sequencing primers: 5′ SP6
Terms and licenses: Academic/Nonprofit Terms; Industry Terms: Not Available to Industry
How to cite: pRK5-myc-Rac1-Q61L was a gift from Gary Bokoch (Addgene plasmid # 12983 ; http://n2t.net/addgene:12983 ; RRID:Addgene_12983)
