[The description below was written by a language model from this plasmid's Addgene catalogue record and pLannotate feature annotations shown in this document.]
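Description:
pRK5-myc-Rac1-Q61L is a mammalian expression plasmid built on the pRK5-Myc backbone and carrying the human small GTPase Rac1 with a Q61L substitution, which the record describes as constitutively active. Mutations at this position in Rho-family GTPases impair GTP hydrolysis, so the protein stays in its GTP-bound, signalling-competent state. The roughly 580 bp coding sequence was inserted between BamHI and EcoRI sites, both retained, downstream of a backbone-encoded Myc epitope, so the protein is made with an N-terminal Myc tag that allows detection or immunoprecipitation with anti-Myc antibodies. The automated annotation does not call the Myc tag as a separate feature. It does flag a short fragment resembling an immunoglobulin heavy chain signal sequence just upstream of the insert, which is only a partial match.

Expression is driven by the human cytomegalovirus immediate early enhancer and promoter, followed by a fragment of CMV intron A, and is terminated by an SV40 polyadenylation signal. An SP6 promoter lies between the CMV elements and the coding region and serves as the 5′ sequencing primer site. It could in principle also support in vitro transcription. An SV40 enhancer/early promoter region sits downstream of the expression cassette, but no mammalian selection marker is annotated, so the plasmid is suited to transient transfection.

In E. coli the plasmid is maintained by a high-copy ColE1/pUC-type origin and selected with ampicillin through the bla gene. An M13 phage origin is also present, along with remnants of lac, lacZα, bom and rop sequences left over from earlier vectors. The construct is typically used to express activated Rac1 in cultured mammalian cells for studying Rac-dependent signalling, although the record does not state a specific application.
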