Features (pLannotate 1.2.2; 20 found; start..end, strand, type, name):
      2..94      +  CDS            lacI (fragment): lac repressor; lacI; The lac repressor binds to the lac operator to inhibit transcription in E. coli. This inhibition can be relieved by adding lactose or isopropyl-β-D-thiogalactopyranoside (IPTG).
    107..128     +  protein_bind   CAP binding site: CAP binding activates transcription in the presence of cAMP. E. coli catabolite activator protein
    143..173     +  promoter       lac promoter: promoter for the E. coli lac operon
    181..197     +  protein_bind   lac operator: The lac repressor binds to the lac operator to inhibit transcription in E. coli. This inhibition can be relieved by adding lactose or isopropyl-β-D-thiogalactopyranoside (IPTG). lac repressor encoded by lacI
    250..629     +  enhancer       CMV enhancer: human cytomegalovirus immediate early enhancer
    630..833     +  promoter       CMV promoter: human cytomegalovirus (CMV) immediate early promoter
    969..1012    +  intron         CMV intron (fragment): modified intron A from human cytomegalovirus
   1064..1082    +  promoter       SP6 promoter: promoter for bacteriophage SP6 RNA polymerase
   1086..1123    +  CDS            IgH signal sequence (fragment): signal sequence from the mouse immunoglobulin heavy chain variable region
   1208..1784    +  CDS            Rac1 (Q61L) (fragment): constitutively active mutant of human Rac family small GTPase 1
   1817..1951    +  polyA_signal   SV40 poly(A) signal: SV40 polyadenylation signal
   2020..2377    +  promoter       SV40 promoter: SV40 enhancer and early promoter
   2396..2550    +  CDS            lacZα (fragment): LacZα fragment of β-galactosidase; lacZ fragment
   2556..2607    -  misc_feature   bom (fragment): basis of mobility region from pBR322
   2626..3006    +  rep_origin     M13 ori (sequence partly withheld): M13 bacteriophage origin of replication; arrow indicates direction of (+) strand synthesis
   3082..3131    -  misc_feature   bom (fragment): basis of mobility region from pBR322
   3233..3268    -  CDS            rop (fragment): Rop protein, which maintains plasmids at low copy number; rop
   3363..3467    +  promoter       AmpR promoter: bla
   3468..4328    +  CDS            AmpR: β-lactamase; bla; confers resistance to ampicillin, carbenicillin, and related antibiotics
   4499..5087    +  rep_origin     ori: high-copy-number ColE1/pMB1/pBR322/pUC origin of replication
>Addgene plasmid #12983 | pRK5-myc-Rac1-Q61L | addgene full sequence | sequence record 154551 | Addgene NGS Result
AGCGCCCAATACGCAAACCGCCTCTCCCCGCGCGTTGGCCGATTCATTAATGCAGCTGGCACGACAGGTT
TCCCGACTGGAAAGCGGGCAGTGAGCGCAACGCAATTAATGTGAGTTAGCTCACTCATTAGGCACCCCAG
GCTTTACACTTTATGCTTCCGGCTCGTATGTTGTGTGGAATTGTGAGCGGATAACAATTTCACACAGGAA
ACAGCTATGACATGATTACGAATTAATTCGAGCTCGCCCGACATTGATTATTGACTAGTTATTAATAGTA
ATCAATTACGGGGTCATTAGTTCATAGCCCATATATGGAGTTCCGCGTTACATAACTTACGGTAAATGGC
CCGCCTGGCTGACCGCCCAACGACCCCCGCCCATTGACGTCAATAATGACGTATGTTCCCATAGTAACGC
CAATAGGGACTTTCCATTGACGTCAATGGGTGGAGTATTTACGGTAAACTGCCCACTTGGCAGTACATCA
AGTGTATCATATGCCAAGTACGCCCCCTATTGACGTCAATGACGGTAAATGGCCCGCCTGGCATTATGCC
CAGTACATGACCTTATGGGACTTTCCTACTTGGCAGTACATCTACGTATTAGTCATCGCTATTACCATGG
TGATGCGGTTTTGGCAGTACATCAATGGGCGTGGATAGCGGTTTGACTCACGGGGATTTCCAAGTCTCCA
CCCCATTGACGTCAATGGGAGTTTGTTTTGGCACCAAAATCAACGGGACTTTCCAAAATGTCGTAACAAC
TCCGCCCCATTGACGCAAATGGGCGGTAGGCGTGTACGGTGGGAGGTCTATATAAGCAGAGCTCGTTTAG
TGAACCGTCAGATCGCCTGGAGACGCCATCCACGCTGTTTTGACCTCCATAGAAGACACCGGGACCGATC
CAGCCTCCGCGGCCGGGAACGGTGCATTGGAACGCGGATTCCCCGTGCCAAGAGTGACGTAAGTACCGCC
TATAGAGTCTATAGGCCCACCCCCTTGGCTTCGTTAGAACGCGGCTACAATTAATACATAACCTTATGTA
TCATACACATACGATTTAGGTGACACTATAGAATAACATCCACTTTGCCTTTCTCTCCACAGGTGTCCAC
TCCCAGGTCCAACTGCACCTCGGTTCTATCGATTGAATTGGCCACCATGGAGCAGAAGCTGATCTCCGAG
GAGGACCTGGGATCCCCGCAGGCCATCAAGTGTGTGGTGGTGGGAGACGGAGCTGTAGGTAAAACTTGCC
TACTGATCAGTTACACAACCAATGCATTTCCTGGAGAATATATCCCTACTGTCTTTGACAATTATTCTGC
CAATGTTATGGTAGATGGAAAACCGGTGAATCTGGGCTTATGGGATACAGCTGGACTAGAAGATTATGAC
AGATTACGCCCCCTATCCTATCCGCAAACAGATGTGTTCTTAATTTGCTTTTCCCTTGTGAGTCCTGCAT
CATTTGAAAATGTCCGTGCAAAGTGGTATCCTGAGGTGCGGCACCACTGTCCCAACACTCCCATCATCCT
AGTGGGAACTAAACTTGATCTTAGGGATGATAAAGACACGATCGAGAAACTGAAGGAGAAGAAGCTGACT
CCCATCACCTATCCGCAGGGTCTAGCCATGGCTAAGGAGATTGGTGCCGTAAAATACCTGGAGTGCTCGG
CGCTCACACAGCGAGGCCTCAAGACAGTGTTTGACGAAGCGATCCGAGCAGTCCTCTGCCCGCCTCCCGT
GAAGAAGAGGAAGAGAAAATGCCTGCTGTTGTAAGAATTCCTGCAGAAGCTTGGCCGCCATGGCCCAACT
TGTTTATTGCAGCTTATAATGGTTACAAATAAAGCAATAGCATCACAAATTTCACAAATAAAGCATTTTT
TTCACTGCATTCTAGTTGTGGTTTGTCCAAACTCATCAATGTATCTTATCATGTCTGGATCGGGAATTAA
TTCGGCGCAGCACCATGGCCTGAAATAACCTCTGAAAGAGGAACTTGGTTAGGTACCTTCTGAGGCGGAA
AGAACCAGCTGTGGAATGTGTGTCAGTTAGGGTGTGGAAAGTCCCCAGGCTCCCCAGCAGGCAGAAGTAT
GCAAAGCATGCATCTCAATTAGTCAGCAACCAGGTGTGGAAAGTCCCCAGGCTCCCCAGCAGGCAGAAGT
ATGCAAAGCATGCATCTCAATTAGTCAGCAACCATAGTCCCGCCCCTAACTCCGCCCATCCCGCCCCTAA
CTCCGCCCAGTTCCGCCCATTCTCCGCCCCATGGCTGACTAATTTTTTTTATTTATGCAGAGGCCGAGGC
CGCCTCGGCCTCTGAGCTATTCCAGAAGTAGTGAGGAGGCTTTTTTGGAGGCCTAGGCTTTTGCAAAAAG
CTGTTAACAGCTTGGCACTGGCCGTCGTTTTACAACGTCGTGACTGGGAAAACCCTGGCGTTACCCAACT
TAATCGCCTTGCAGCACATCCCCCTTTCGCCAGCTGGCGTAATAGCGAAGAGGCCCGCACCGATCGCCCT
TCCCAACAGTTGCGCAGCCTGAATGGCGAATGGCGCCTGATGCGGTATTTTCTCCTTACGCATCTGTGCG
GTATTTCACACCGCATA
[142 nt withheld, positions 2608-2749]
C
[141 nt withheld, positions 2751-2891]
CCTTTGACGTTGGAGTCCACGTTCTTT
[37 nt withheld, positions 2919-2955]
ACCCTATCTCGGGCTATTCTTTTGATTTATAAGGGATTTTGCCGATTTCGGCCTATTGGTTAAAAAATGA
GCTGATTTAACAAAAATTTAACGCGAATTTTAACAAAATATTAACGTTTACAATTTTATGGTGCACTCTC
AGTACAATCTGCTCTGATGCCGCATAGTTAAGCCAGCCCCGACACCCGCCAACACCCGCTGACGCGCCCT
GACGGGCTTGTCTGCTCCCGGCATCCGCTTACAGACAAGCTGTGACCGTCTCCGGGAGCTGCATGTGTCA
GAGGTTTTCACCGTCATCACCGAAACGCGCGAGACGAAAGGGCCTCGTGATACGCCTATTTTTATAGGTT
AATGTCATGATAATAATGGTTTCTTAGACGTCAGGTGGCACTTTTCGGGGAAATGTGCGCGGAACCCCTA
TTTGTTTATTTTTCTAAATACATTCAAATATGTATCCGCTCATGAGACAATAACCCTGATAAATGCTTCA
ATAATATTGAAAAAGGAAGAGTATGAGTATTCAACATTTCCGTGTCGCCCTTATTCCCTTTTTTGCGGCA
TTTTGCCTTCCTGTTTTTGCTCACCCAGAAACGCTGGTGAAAGTAAAAGATGCTGAAGATCAGTTGGGTG
CACGAGTGGGTTACATCGAACTGGATCTCAACAGCGGTAAGATCCTTGAGAGTTTTCGCCCCGAAGAACG
TTTTCCAATGATGAGCACTTTTAAAGTTCTGCTATGTGGCGCGGTATTATCCCGTATTGACGCCGGGCAA
GAGCAACTCGGTCGCCGCATACACTATTCTCAGAATGACTTGGTTGAGTACTCACCAGTCACAGAAAAGC
ATCTTACGGATGGCATGACAGTAAGAGAATTATGCAGTGCTGCCATAACCATGAGTGATAACACTGCGGC
CAACTTACTTCTGACAACGATCGGAGGACCGAAGGAGCTAACCGCTTTTTTGCACAACATGGGGGATCAT
GTAACTCGCCTTGATCGTTGGGAACCGGAGCTGAATGAAGCCATACCAAACGACGAGCGTGACACCACGA
TGCCTGTAGCAATGGCAACAACGTTGCGCAAACTATTAACTGGCGAACTACTTACTCTAGCTTCCCGGCA
ACAATTAATAGACTGGATGGAGGCGGATAAAGTTGCAGGACCACTTCTGCGCTCGGCCCTTCCGGCTGGC
TGGTTTATTGCTGATAAATCTGGAGCCGGTGAGCGTGGGTCTCGCGGTATCATTGCAGCACTGGGGCCAG
ATGGTAAGCCCTCCCGTATCGTAGTTATCTACACGACGGGGAGTCAGGCAACTATGGATGAACGAAATAG
ACAGATCGCTGAGATAGGTGCCTCACTGATTAAGCATTGGTAACTGTCAGACCAAGTTTACTCATATATA
CTTTAGATTGATTTAAAACTTCATTTTTAATTTAAAAGGATCTAGGTGAAGATCCTTTTTGATAATCTCA
TGACCAAAATCCCTTAACGTGAGTTTTCGTTCCACTGAGCGTCAGACCCCGTAGAAAAGATCAAAGGATC
TTCTTGAGATCCTTTTTTTCTGCGCGTAATCTGCTGCTTGCAAACAAAAAAACCACCGCTACCAGCGGTG
GTTTGTTTGCCGGATCAAGAGCTACCAACTCTTTTTCCGAAGGTAACTGGCTTCAGCAGAGCGCAGATAC
CAAATACTGTTCTTCTAGTGTAGCCGTAGTTAGGCCACCACTTCAAGAACTCTGTAGCACCGCCTACATA
CCTCGCTCTGCTAATCCTGTTACCAGTGGCTGCTGCCAGTGGCGATAAGTCGTGTCTTACCGGGTTGGAC
TCAAGACGATAGTTACCGGATAAGGCGCAGCGGTCGGGCTGAACGGGGGGTTCGTGCACACAGCCCAGCT
TGGAGCGAACGACCTACACCGAACTGAGATACCTACAGCGTGAGCTATGAGAAAGCGCCACGCTTCCCGA
AGGGAGAAAGGCGGACAGGTATCCGGTAAGCGGCAGGGTCGGAACAGGAGAGCGCACGAGGGAGCTTCCA
GGGGGAAACGCCTGGTATCTTTATAGTCCTGTCGGGTTTCGCCACCTCTGACTTGAGCGTCGATTTTTGT
GATGCTCGTCAGGGGGGCGGAGCCTATGGAAAAACGCCAGCAACGCGGCCTTTTTACGGTTCCTGGCCTT
TTGCTGGCCTTTTGCTCACATGTTCTTTCCTGCGTTATCCCCTGATTCTGTGGATAACCGTATTACCGCC
TTTGAGTGAGCTGATACCGCTCGCCGCAGCCGAACGACCGAGCGCAGCGAGTCAGTGAGCGAGGAAGCGG
AAG
