>Addgene plasmid #12983 | pRK5-myc-Rac1-Q61L | addgene partial sequence | sequence record 163735 | SP6 5'-ATTTAGGTGACACTATAG-3'
ACTGCACCTCGGTTCTATCGATTGAATTGGCCACCATGGAGCAGAAGCTGATCTCCGAGGAGGACCTGGG
ATCCCCGCAGGCCATCAAGTGTGTGGTGGTGGGAGACGGAGCTGTAGGTAAAACTTGCCTACTGATCAGT
TACACAACCAATGCATTTCCTGGAGAATATATCCCTACTGTCTTTGACAATTATTCTGCCAATGTTATGG
TAGATGGAAAACCGGTGAATCTGGGCTTATGGGATACAGCTGGACTAGAAGATTATGACAGATTACGCCC
CCTATCCTATCCGCAAACAGATGTGTTCTTAATTTGCTTTTCCCTTGTGAGTCCTGCATCATTTGAAAAT
GTCCGTGCAAAGTGGTATCCTGAGGTGCGGCACCACTGTCCCAACACTCCCATCATCCTAGTGGGAACTA
AACTTGATCTTAGGGATGATAAAGACACGATCGAGAAACTGAAGGAGAAGAAGCTGACTCCCATCACCTA
TCCGCAGGGTCTAGCCATGGCTAAGGAGATTGGTGCCGTAAAATACCTGGAGTGCTCGGCGCTCACACAG
CGAGGCCTCAAGACAGTGTTTGACGAAGCGATCCGAGCAGTCCTCTGCCCGCCTCCCGTGAAGAAGAGGA
AGAGAAAATGCCTGCTGTTGTAAGAATTCCTGCAGAAGCTTGGCCGCCATGGCCCAACTTGTTTATTGCA
GCTTATAATGGTTACAAATAAAGCAATAGCATCACAAATTTCACAAATAAAGCATTTTTTTCACTGCATT
CTAGTTGTGGTTTGTCCAAACTCATCAATGTATCTTATCATGTCTGGATCGGGAATTAATTCGGCGCAGC
ACCATGGCCTGAAATAACCTCTGAAAGAGGAACTTGG
